Addgene plasmid #231132: pBBR1-EcTyrRS(VSMA,D165G)
Purpose: Expresses mutant E. coli TyrRS from a derepressed lac promoter for proteome-wide incorporation of tyrosine in E. coli/K. pneumoniae.
Depositing lab: Abhishek Chatterjee. Depositing organization: Boston College. Publication: Cell-selective multiplexed bioorthogonal noncanonical amino acid tagging for nascent proteomics. Loynd C, Singha Roy SJ, Canarelli SE, Bak DW, Sundaresh B, Babbitz Z, van Opijnen T, Weerapana E, Chatterjee A. Nat Chem Biol. 2025 Oct 2. doi: 10.1038/s41589-025-02039-3. PubMed 41039161.
Backbone
  Vector backbone: pBBR1
  Vector type: Bacterial Expression ; Klebsiella pneumoniae expression
Growth in bacteria
  Bacterial resistance: Kanamycin, 50 μg/mL
  Growth temperature: 37°C
  Growth strain: DH5alpha
  Copy number: High Copy
Gene/Insert
  Gene/Insert name: E. coli tyrosyl tRNA synthetase (alt name: EcYRS)
  Species: E. coli
  Mutation: Y37V, D165G, D182S, P183M, L186A, D265R
  Cloning method: Gibson Cloning
  Sequencing primers: 5′ n/a
Terms and licenses: Academic/Nonprofit Terms; Industry Terms: Not Available to Industry
How to cite: pBBR1-EcTyrRS(VSMA,D165G) was a gift from Abhishek Chatterjee (Addgene plasmid # 231132 ; http://n2t.net/addgene:231132 ; RRID:Addgene_231132)
