[The description below was written by a language model from this plasmid's Addgene catalogue record and pLannotate feature annotations shown in this document.]
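Description:
pBBR1-EcTyrRS(VSMA,D165G) is a 6,057 bp bacterial expression plasmid built on the broad-host-range pBBR1 backbone, intended for use in E. coli and Klebsiella pneumoniae. Replication depends on the pBBR1 oriV together with the plasmid-encoded pBBR1 Rep protein, a system originally from Bordetella bronchiseptica that functions in many Gram-negative species. Selection is by kanamycin through the Tn5-derived neo (nptII) gene. The annotation also picks up short remnants of ble, tnpA, CmR, TcR, lacI and an M13 origin. These are fragments left over from the backbone's construction history rather than functional elements.

The payload is the E. coli tyrosyl-tRNA synthetase gene (tyrS, EcYRS), which spans the numbering origin of the sequence record on the minus strand. It carries six substitutions: Y37V, D165G, D182S, P183M, L186A and D265R. Immediately upstream in the same orientation lie a CAP binding site, the lac promoter and the lac operator. Only a small fragment of lacI is present, so the plasmid supplies no intact repressor, which fits the record's description of a "derepressed" lac promoter.

The catalogue states the purpose as proteome-wide incorporation of tyrosine. The title of the associated publication describes cell-selective bioorthogonal noncanonical amino acid tagging for nascent proteomics. This suggests the mutant synthetase is meant to charge a tyrosine analogue onto tRNA(Tyr), labelling newly made proteins only in cells that carry the plasmid. The record does not name the analogue. No tRNA gene is annotated, so the enzyme presumably acts on the host's own tRNA(Tyr).
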