Features (pLannotate 1.2.2; 14 found; start..end, strand, type, name):
    939..955     -  protein_bind   lac operator: The lac repressor binds to the lac operator to inhibit transcription in E. coli. This inhibition can be relieved by adding lactose or isopropyl-β-D-thiogalactopyranoside (IPTG). lac repressor encoded by lacI
    963..993     -  promoter       lac promoter: promoter for the E. coli lac operon
   1008..1029    -  protein_bind   CAP binding site: CAP binding activates transcription in the presence of cAMP. E. coli catabolite activator protein
   1042..1134    -  CDS            lacI (fragment): lac repressor; lacI; The lac repressor binds to the lac operator to inhibit transcription in E. coli. This inhibition can be relieved by adding lactose or isopropyl-β-D-thiogalactopyranoside (IPTG).
   1145..1261    -  CDS            CmR (fragment): chloramphenicol acetyltransferase; cat; confers resistance to chloramphenicol
   1261..1413    -  CDS            ble (fragment): BLE_KLEPN - Experimental evidence at protein level: Swiss-Prot protein existence level 1. Binding protein with a strong affinity to the bleomycin family of antibiotics. Binds to CL990; an antimitotic-antibiotic compound. From Klebsiella pneumoniae.
   1437..2228    -  CDS            neo: KKA2_KLEPN - Also known as kan, nptII. Experimental evidence at protein level: Swiss-Prot protein existence level 1. Resistance to kanamycin, neomycin, paromomycin, ribostamycin, butirosin and gentamicin B. From Klebsiella pneumoniae.
   2260..2544    -  CDS            tnpA (fragment): TN5P_ECOLX - Also known as tnp. Experimental evidence at protein level: Swiss-Prot protein existence level 1. Mediates transposition of transposon Tn5 by a 'cut and paste' mechanism. First, the monomeric transposase binds the 19 bp inverted DNA repeats flanking the transposon. Then, dimerization of the DNA- bound transposase creates a synaptic DNA complex. After nicking of the first DNA strand, excision of the transposon proceeds through a series of intermediates. The transposase then mediates the insertion of the transposon at a new site by strand transfer. The activity of the wild- type tran
   3708..4479    +  rep_origin     pBBR1 oriV: replication origin of the broad-host-range plasmid pBBR1 from Bordetella bronchiseptica; requires the pBBR1 Rep protein for replication
   4480..5142    +  CDS            pBBR1 Rep: replication protein for the broad-host-range plasmid pBBR1 from Bordetella bronchiseptica
   5203..5272    +  CDS            TcR (fragment): tetracycline efflux protein; tet; confers resistance to tetracycline
   5602..5633    -  CDS            CmR (fragment): chloramphenicol acetyltransferase confers resistance to chloramphenicol
   5633..5700    +  rep_origin     M13 ori (fragment): M13 bacteriophage origin of replication; arrow indicates direction of (+) strand synthesis
   5705..919     -  CDS            tyrS (across the origin): SYY_ECOLI - Experimental evidence at protein level: Swiss-Prot protein existence level 1. Catalyzes the attachment of L-tyrosine to tRNA(Tyr) in a two- step reaction: tyrosine is first activated by ATP to form Tyr-AMP and then transferred to the acceptor end of tRNA(Tyr) (PubMed:4292198, PubMed:4579631). Can also mischarge tRNA(Tyr) with D-tyrosine, leading to the formation of D-tyrosyl-tRNA(Tyr), which can be hydrolyzed by the D-aminoacyl-tRNA deacylase (PubMed:4292198). In vitro, can also use the non-natural amino acid azatyrosine (PubMed:11006270). From Escherichia coli (strain K12).
>Addgene plasmid #231132 | pBBR1-EcTyrRS(VSMA,D165G) | addgene full sequence | sequence record 458349 | Addgene NGS Result
CCTGCTCCGCCAGTACATACTGGGCGCGCGGTGCTTTACCGCTGTTTTTATCTTCTTCTTCCAGGGCGTT
GATCTCTTCAATGCTCATAAAGGTGAAGAACTTCAGGAAGCGGTAAACGTCGGCACGCGCAGTGTTGATC
CAGAACTGGTAGAATTTGTACGGGCTGGTTTTCTTCGGATCTAACCAGACTGCGCCGCCTTCAGTTTTAC
CAAATTTGGTGCCATCTGCTTTAGTGATCAGCGGAACGGTCAGGCCAAACACCTGATTCTGATGCAGACG
ACGGGTCAGGTCGATACCAGAAGTGATGTTACCCCACTGGTCAGAACCACCAATTTGCAGCACCACACCG
TACTGTTTGTTCGCACAGGCCATACTATAACCCTGCAACAGGTTGTAGGAAAACTCAGTGAACGAAATCC
CCTGACCTTCACGGTTGAGACGCTGCTTAACCGCTTCTTTGTTGATCATCTGGTTAACGGAGAAGTGTTT
GCCAATATCGCGCAGGAAGGTCAGCACATTCATATTGCCGAACCAGTCATAGTTGTTCGCCGCGATAGCA
GAGTTTTCTCCACAGTCGAAATCGAGGAACGGGGCAACCTGCTTACGGATTTTGTCCACCCACTCCTGAA
CAGTTTCTTCGGTGTTCAGCTTACGCTCGGCAGCTTTGAAGCTCGGGTCGCCAATCAGACCCGTCGCGCC
GCCTACCAGCGCAACCGGCTTGTGGCCCGCCTGCTGGAAGCGTTTCAGGCATAACAATGGAACAAGATGC
CCCAAATGCAAGCTGTCAGCGGTAGGATCGAAGCCGCACACGAGCGCGATCGGGCCTTGCGCCAGTCGCT
CTGCTAACGCTTCCTCGTCCGTCACCTGGGCTACCAGCCCCCGCTCTTGCAATTGTTTAATCAAGTTACT
GCTTGCCATAGCTGTTTCCTGTGTGAAATTGTTATCCGCTCACAATTCCACACAACATACGAGCCGGAAG
CATAAAGTGTAAAGCCTGGGGTGCCTAATGAGTGAGCTAACTCACATTAATTGCGTTGCGCTCACTGCCC
GCTTTCCAGTCGGGAAACCTGTCGTGCCAGCTGCATTAATGAATCGGCCAACGCGCGGGGAGAGGCGGTT
TGCGTATTGGGCGCATGCATAAAAACTGTTGTAATTCATTAAGCATTCTGCCGACATGGAAGCCATCACA
AACGGCATGATGAACCTGAATCGCCAGCGGCATCAGCACCTTGTCGCCTTGCGTATAATATTTGCCCATG
GGGGTGGGCGAAGAACTCCAGCATGAGATCCCCGCGCTGGAGGATCATCCAGCCGGCGTCCCGGAAAACG
ATTCCGAAGCCCAACCTTTCATAGAAGGCGGCGGTGGAATCGAAATCTCGTGATGGCAGGTTGGGCGTCG
CTTGGTCGGTCATTTCGAACCCCAGAGTCCCGCTCAGAAGAACTCGTCAAGAAGGCGATAGAAGGCGATG
CGCTGCGAATCGGGAGCGGCGATACCGTAAAGCACGAGGAAGCGGTCAGCCCATTCGCCGCCAAGCTCTT
CAGCAATATCACGGGTAGCCAACGCTATGTCCTGATAGCGGTCCGCCACACCCAGCCGGCCACAGTCGAT
GAATCCAGAAAAGCGGCCATTTTCCACCATGATATTCGGCAAGCAGGCATCGCCATGGGTCACGACGAGA
TCCTCGCCGTCGGGCATGCGCGCCTTGAGCCTGGCGAACAGTTCGGCTGGCGCGAGCCCCTGATGCTCTT
CGTCCAGATCATCCTGATCGACAAGACCGGCTTCCATCCGAGTACGTGCTCGCTCGATGCGATGTTTCGC
TTGGTGGTCGAATGGGCAGGTAGCCGGATCAAGCGTATGCAGCCGCCGCATTGCATCAGCCATGATGGAT
ACTTTCTCGGCAGGAGCAAGGTGAGATGACAGGAGATCCTGCCCCGGCACTTCGCCCAATAGCAGCCAGT
CCCTTCCCGCTTCAGTGACAACGTCGAGCACAGCTGCGCAAGGAACGCCCGTCGTGGCCAGCCACGATAG
CCGCGCTGCCTCGTCCTGCAGTTCATTCAGGGCACCGGACAGGTCGGTCTTGACAAAAAGAACCGGGCGC
CCCTGCGCTGACAGCCGGAACACGGCGGCATCAGAGCAGCCGATTGTCTGTTGTGCCCAGTCATAGCCGA
ATAGCCTCTCCACCCAAGCGGCCGGAGAACCTGCGTGCAATCCATCTTGTTCAATCATGCGAAACGATCC
TCATCCTGTCTCTTGATCAGATCTTGATCCCCTGCGCCATCAGATCCTTGGCGGCAAGAAAGCCATCCAG
TTTACTTTGCAGGGCTTCCCAACCTTACCAGAGGGCGCCCCAGCTGGCAATTCCGGTTCGCTTGCTGTCC
ATAAAACCGCCCAGTCTAGCTATCGCCATGTAAGCCCACTGCAAGCTACCTGCTTTCTCTTTGCGCTTGC
GTTTTCCCTTGTCCAGATAGCCCAGTAGCTGACATTCATCCCAGGTGGCACTTTTCGGGGAAATGTGCGC
GCCCGCGTTCCTGCTGGCGCTGGGCCTGTTTCTGGCGCTGGACTTCCCGCTGTTCCGTCAGCAGCTTTTC
GCCCACGGCCTTGATGATCGCGGCGGCCTTGGCCTGCATATCCCGATTCAACGGCCCCAGGGCGTCCAGA
ACGGGCTTCAGGCGCTCCCGAAGGTCTCGGGCCGTCTCTTGGGCTTGATCGGCCTTCTTGCGCATCTCAC
GCGCTCCTGCGGCGGCCTGTAGGGCAGGCTCATACCCCTGCCGAACCGCTTTTGTCAGCCGGTCGGCCAC
GGCTTCCGGCGTCTCAACGCGCTTTGAGATTCCCAGCTTTTCGGCCAATCCCTGCGGTGCATAGGCGCGT
GGCTCGACCGCTTGCGGGCTGATGGTGACGTGGCCCACTGGTGGCCGCTCCAGGGCCTCGTAGAACGCCT
GAATGCGCGTGTGACGTGCCTTGCTGCCCTCGATGCCCCGTTGCAGCCCTAGATCGGCCACAGCGGCCGC
AAACGTGGTCTGGTCGCGGGTCATCTGCGCTTTGTTGCCGATGAACTCCTTGGCCGACAGCCTGCCGTCC
TGCGTCAGCGGCACCACGAACGCGGTCATGTGCGGGCTGGTTTCGTCACGGTGGATGCTGGCCGTCACGA
TGCGATCCGCCCCGTACTTGTCCGCCAGCCACTTGTGCGCCTTCTCGAAGAACGCCGCCTGCTGTTCTTG
GCTGGCCGACTTCCACCATTCCGGGCTGGCCGTCATGACGTACTCGACCGCCAACACAGCGTCCTTGCGC
CGCTTCTCTGGCAGCAACTCGCGCAGTCGGCCCATCGCTTCATCGGTGCTGCTGGCCGCCCAGTGCTCGT
TCTCTGGCGTCCTGCTGGCGTCAGCGTTGGGCGTCTCGCGCTCGCGGTAGGCGTGCTTGAGACTGGCCGC
CACGTTGCCCATTTTCGCCAGCTTCTTGCATCGCATGATCGCGTATGCCGCCATGCCTGCCCCTCCCTTT
TGGTGTCCAACCGGCTCGACGGGGGCAGCGCAAGGCGGTGCCTCCGGCGGGCCACTCAATGCTTGAGTAT
ACTCACTAGACTTTGCTTCGCAAAGTCGTGACCGCCTACGGCGGCTGCGGCGCCCTACGGGCTTGCTCTC
CGGGCTTCGCCCTGCGCGGTCGCTGCGCTCCCTTGCCAGCCCGTGGATATGTGGACGATGGCCGCGAGCG
GCCACCGGCTGGCTCGCTTCGCTCGGCCCGTGGACAACCCTGCTGGACAAGCTGATGGACAGGCTGCGCC
TGCCCACGAGCTTGACCACAGGGATTGCCCACCGGCTACCCAGCCTTCGACCACATACCCACCGGCTCCA
ACTGCGCGGCCTGCGGCCTTGCCCCATCAATTTTTTTAATTTTCTCTGGGGAAAAGCCTCCGGCCTGCGG
CCTGCGCGCTTCGCTTGCCGGTTGGACACCAAGTGGAAGGCGGGTCAAGGCTCGCGCAGCGACCGCGCAG
CGGCTTGGCCTTGACGCGCCTGGAACGACCCAAGCCTATGCGAGTGGGGGCAGTCGAAGGGCGAAGCCCG
CCCGCCTGCCCCCCGAGCCTCACGGCGGCGAGTGCGGGGGTTCCAAGGGGGCAGCGCCACCTTGGGCAAG
GCCGAAGGCCGCGCAGTCGATCAACAAGCCCCGGAGGGGCCACTTTTTGCCGGAGGGGGAGCCGCGCCGA
AGGCGTGGGGGAACCCCGCAGGGGTGCCCTTCTTTGGGCACCAAAGAACTAGATATAGGGCGAAATGCGA
AAGACTTAAAAATCAACAACTTAAAAAAGGGGGGTACGCAACAGCTCATTGCGGCACCCCCCGCAATAGC
TCATTGCGTAGGTTAAAGAAAATCTGTAATTGACTGCCACTTTTACGCAACGCATAATTGTTGTCGCGCT
GCCGAAAAGTTGCAGCTGATTGCGCATGGTGCCGCAACCGTGCGGCACCCCTACCGCATGGAGATAAGCA
TGGCCACGCAGTCCAGAGAAATCGGCATTCAAGCCAAGAACAAGCCCGGTCACTGGGTGCAAACGGAACG
CAAAGCGCATGAGGCGTGGGCCGGGCTTATTGCGAGGAAACCCACGGCGGCAATGCTGCTGCATCACCTC
GTGGCGCAGATGGGCCACCAGAACGCCGTGGTGGTCAGCCAGAAGACACTTTCCAAGCTCATCGGACGTT
CTTTGCGGACGGTCCAATACGCAGTCAAGGACTTGGTGGCCGAGCGCTGGATCTCCGTCGTGAAGCTCAA
CGGCCCCGGCACCGTGTCGGCCTACGTGGTCAATGACCGCGTGGCGTGGGGCCAGCCCCGCGACCAGTTG
CGCCTGTCGGTGTTCAGTGCCGCCGTGGTGGTTGATCACGACGACCAGGACGAATCGCTGTTGGGGCATG
GCGACCTGCGCCGCATCCCGACCCTGTATCCGGGCGAGCAGCAACTACCGACCGGCCCCGGCGAGGAGCC
GCCCAGCCAGCCCGGCATTCCGGGCATGGAACCAGACCTGCCAGCCTTGACCGAAACGGAGGAATGGGAA
CGGCGCGGGCAGCAGCGCCTGCCGATGCCCGATGAGCCGTGTTTTCTGGACGATGGCGAGCCGTTGGAGC
CGCCGACACGGGTCACGCTGCCGCGCCGGTAGCACTTGGGTTGCGCAGCAACCCGTAAGTGCGCTGTTCC
AGACTATCGGCTGTAGCCGCCTCGCCGCCCTATACCTTGTCTGCCTCCCCGCGTTGCGTCGCGGTGCATG
GAGCCGGGCCACCTCGACCTGAATGGAAGCCGGCGGCACCTCGCTAACGGATTCACCGTTTTTATCAGGC
TCTGGGAGGCAGAATAAATGATCATATCGTCAATTATTACCTCCACGGGGAGAGCCTGAGCAAACTGGCC
TCAGGCATTTGAGAAGCACACGGTCACACTGCTTCCGGTAGTCAATAAACCGGTAAACCAGCAATAGACA
TAAGCGGCTATTTAACGACCCTGCCCTGAACCGACGACCGGGTCGAATTTGCTTTCGAATTTCTGCCATT
CATCCGCTTATTATCACTTATTCAGGCGTAGCAACCAGGCGTTTAAGGGCACCAATAACTGCCTTAAAAA
AATTACGCCCCGCCCTGCCACTCATCGCAGTACGGCCTATTGGTTAAAAAATGAGCTGATTTAACAAAAA
TTTAACGCGAATTTTAACAAAATATTAACGCTTATTTCCAGCAAATCAGACAGTAATTCTTTTTACCGCG
ACGCAGTAAGGTAAAACGACCAAACAGACGATCTTCTTCTTTAAAGAAGTATTCAGGATCGGACTGTTTT
TCACCGTTAATGGTGATGGCATTGGAGGCGATAGTTTTACGTGCCTGACCACGGGAAGGTTGCAGTTCAG
AATCGACCAGTGCCTGCATCAGGTCTGCGCCCTTTTCCATCTCAACCATCGGTACGCCGTCCTGCGCCAG
CTGTTCGAAGTCCGCTTCACTCAGCGCACTCAAAGAACCGCTGAACAGGCATTCGGTAATACGTTTTGCC
GCCTGTAAACCTTCTTCACCGTGAACCAGACGAGTCA
